Addgene plasmid #128701: pDM326_DPAKa(GBD)-YFP
Purpose: expression of YFP-tagged probe for active Rac1 in Dictyostelium discoideum cells
Depositing lab: Igor Weber. Depositing organization: Rudjer Boskovic Institute. Publication: Quantitative imaging of Rac1 activity in Dictyostelium cells with a fluorescently labelled GTPase-binding domain from DPAKa kinase. Marinovic M, Sostar M, Filic V, Antolovic V, Weber I. Histochem Cell Biol. 2016 Sep;146(3):267-79. doi: 10.1007/s00418-016-1440-9. Epub 2016 Apr 28. PubMed 27126594.
Backbone
  Vector backbone: pDM326
  Backbone manufacturer: Veltman et al (2009)
  Vector type: Dictyostelium discoideum expression vector
  Selectable markers: Blasticidin
Growth in bacteria
  Bacterial resistance: Ampicillin, 100 μg/mL
  Growth temperature: 37°C
  Growth strain: DH5alpha
  Copy number: High Copy
Gene/Insert
  Gene/Insert name: GBD domain (aa 731-890) of DPAKa (alt names: pakA; dpak1)
  Species: Dictyostelium discoideum
  Mutation: none
  Tag / fusion protein: YFP (C terminal on insert)
  Cloning method: Restriction Enzyme; 5′ cloning site unknown (unknown if destroyed); 3′ cloning site unknown (unknown if destroyed)
Terms and licenses: Academic/Nonprofit Terms; Industry Terms: Not Available to Industry
Depositor comments: Addgene NGS results verified the insert of this plasmid but cannot confirm the entire backbone sequence. We recommend doing additional diagnostic tests before use. Depositor confirms plasmid functions as described in their publication.
How to cite: pDM326_DPAKa(GBD)-YFP was a gift from Igor Weber (Addgene plasmid # 128701 ; http://n2t.net/addgene:128701 ; RRID:Addgene_128701)
