[The description below was written by a language model from this plasmid's Addgene catalogue record.]
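Description:
pDM326_DPAKa(GBD)-YFP is an expression vector for the social amoeba Dictyostelium discoideum, built on the pDM326 backbone. It is a shuttle plasmid: in E. coli it is maintained at high copy under ampicillin selection, while transformed Dictyostelium cells are selected with blasticidin. The record gives no feature table, so the promoter and terminator driving the insert, the origins of replication and whether the plasmid is maintained extrachromosomally or by integration in the amoeba are not stated. The restriction sites used for cloning are also recorded as unknown.

The payload is the GTPase-binding domain (GBD), amino acids 731 to 890, of the Dictyostelium kinase DPAKa (also called pakA or dpak1), carried without mutation and fused at its C terminus to yellow fluorescent protein. GBDs of PAK-family kinases bind preferentially to the GTP-loaded, active form of Rac-type small GTPases, so the fluorescent fusion accumulates wherever active Rac1 is present and acts as a localisation-based biosensor rather than as a functional kinase. The stated purpose is expression of this YFP-tagged probe for active Rac1 in D. discoideum cells, allowing live-cell fluorescence microscopy and quantitative imaging of the spatial and temporal distribution of Rac1 activity.

One caveat is noted in the record: repository sequencing verified the insert but could not confirm the complete backbone sequence, so additional diagnostic checks are advised, although the depositor reports that the plasmid performs as described in the associated publication.
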