>Addgene plasmid #128701 | pDM326_DPAKa(GBD)-YFP | addgene partial sequence | sequence record 254869 | Addgene Partial NGS Result
TAAATTAAATTAAATAAAAAATAAAAATCAGATCTAAAAAATGGAGAGAGAAGATAAGAAAAAAGTATCA
TCTTCATCAACTTCATCATCATCATCTTCAAATGGTGGTCTATCGTCATCAGGTAAAGATCATAAAAAAG
ATCATAGTTCTGAAGAGAAGGAGAAAGAAAAGAAATCATTCTTTAACAAACTATTTAGTAAGGAAAAGAA
AGATCATCATTCATCATCCAAATCACCTTCATCCGGTAGTAGTGGTGGTGGTGAGGTGGATGAAAAGAAA
AAGAAAAAGTTATCACCACGTGTTGGTACACCATTCAATGTGAAACACGATGTTCATGTGAATTTCAATG
CTGATACTGGTTTCGAAGGTTTACCAAAGGAATGGGAGGTTTTAATTAAATCCAATTTCCAAGAGCCAGA
GGTTATGCAACATCCCGAAGAAGTTTTGGATGTAGTTAAATTCCATGCTCAATATCAGGGATTGGCTTCT
GCACCTGCAATGCATGCACCATCCATTCCATTGACTAGTAGTAGTAAAGGTGAAGAACTTTTCACTGGAG
TTGTCCCAATTCTTGTTGAATTAGATGGTGATGTTAATGGGCACAAATTTTCTGTCAGTGGAGAGGGTGA
AGGTGATGCAACATACGGAAAACTTACCCTTAAATTTATTTGCACTACTGGAAAACTACCTGTTCCATGG
CCAACACTTGTCACTACTTTCGGTTATGGTCTCCAATGCTTTGCTAGATACCCAGATCATATGAAACGGC
ATGACTTTTTCAAGAGTGCCATGCCCGAAGGTTATGTACAGGAAAGAACTATATTTTTCAAAGATGACGG
GAACTACAAGACACGTGCTGAAGTCAAGTTTGAAGGTGATACCCTTGTTAATAGAATCGAGTTAAAAGGT
ATTGATTTTAAAGAAGATGGAAACATTCTTGGACACAAATTGGAATACAACTATAACTCACACAATGTAT
ACATCATGGCAGACAAACAAAAGAATGGAATCAAAGTTAACTTCAAAATTAGACACAACATTGAAGATGG
AAGCGTTCAACTAGCAGACCATTATCAACAAAATACTCCAATTGGCGATGGCCCTGTCCTTTTACCAGAC
AATCATTACCTGTCCTATCAATCTGCCCTTTCGAAAGATCCCAACGAGAAGAGAGACCACATGGTCCTTC
TTGAGTTTGTAACAGCTGCTGGGATTACACTCGGCATGGATGAACTATACAAATAATCTAGTTAAATAAA
TAAATTATTTAATAAATAATAAAAAAACAAATTGTTGTAATAATCTAATATTTTCTTTTTT
